>Addgene plasmid #108753 | pBW2175_pCAG-PV1-FlpO-N396-L1-GID1-NLS-BGHpA | depositor full sequence | sequence record 205034 | Full Sequence
CCCAAGCTTGGCGTAATCATGGTCATAGCTGTTTCCTGTGTGAAATTGTTATCCGCTCACAATTCCACAC
AACATACGAGCCGGAAGCATAAAGTGTAAAGCCTGGGGTGCCTAATGAGTGAGCTAACTCACATTAATTG
CGTTGCGCTCACTGCCCGCTTTCCAGTCGGGAAACCTGTCGTGCCAGCGGATCCGCATCTCAATTAGTCA
GCAACCATAGTCCCGCCCCTAACTCCGCCCAGTTCCGCCCATTCTCCGCCCCATGGCTGACTAATTTTTT
TTATTTATGCAGAGGCCGAGGCCGCCTCGGCCTCTGAGCTATTCCAGAAGTAGTGAGGAGGCTTTTTTGG
AGGCCTAGGCTTTTGCAAAAAGCTAACTTGTTTATTGCAGCTTATAATGGTTACAAATAAAGCAATAGCA
TCACAAATTTCACAAATAAAGCATTTTTTTCACTGCATTCTAGTTGTGGTTTGTCCAAACTCATCAATGT
ATCTTATCATGTCTGGATCCGCTGCATTAATGAATCGGCCAACGCGCGGGGAGAGGCGGTTTGCGTATTG
GGCGCTCTTCCGCTTCCTCGCTCACTGACTCGCTGCGCTCGGTCGTTCGGCTGCGGCGAGCGGTATCAGC
TCACTCAAAGGCGGTAATACGGTTATCCACAGAATCAGGGGATAACGCAGGAAAGAACATGTGAGCAAAA
GGCCAGCAAAAGGCCAGGAACCGTAAAAAGGCCGCGTTGCTGGCGTTTTTCCATAGGCTCCGCCCCCCTG
ACGAGCATCACAAAAATCGACGCTCAAGTCAGAGGTGGCGAAACCCGACAGGACTATAAAGATACCAGGC
GTTTCCCCCTGGAAGCTCCCTCGTGCGCTCTCCTGTTCCGACCCTGCCGCTTACCGGATACCTGTCCGCC
TTTCTCCCTTCGGGAAGCGTGGCGCTTTCTCATAGCTCACGCTGTAGGTATCTCAGTTCGGTGTAGGTCG
TTCGCTCCAAGCTGGGCTGTGTGCACGAACCCCCCGTTCAGCCCGACCGCTGCGCCTTATCCGGTAACTA
TCGTCTTGAGTCCAACCCGGTAAGACACGACTTATCGCCACTGGCAGCAGCCACTGGTAACAGGATTAGC
AGAGCGAGGTATGTAGGCGGTGCTACAGAGTTCTTGAAGTGGTGGCCTAACTACGGCTACACTAGAAGAA
CAGTATTTGGTATCTGCGCTCTGCTGAAGCCAGTTACCTTCGGAAAAAGAGTTGGTAGCTCTTGATCCGG
CAAACAAACCACCGCTGGTAGCGGTGGTTTTTTTGTTTGCAAGCAGCAGATTACGCGCAGAAAAAAAGGA
TCTCAAGAAGATCCTTTGATCTTTTCTACGGGGTCTGACGCTCAGTGGAACGAAAACTCACGTTAAGGGA
TTTTGGTCATGAGATTATCAAAAAGGATCTTCACCTAGATCCTTTTAAATTAAAAATGAAGTTTTAAATC
AATCTAAAGTATATATGAGTAAACTTGGTCTGACAGTTACCAATGCTTAATCAGTGAGGCACCTATCTCA
GCGATCTGTCTATTTCGTTCATCCATAGTTGCCTGACTCCCCGTCGTGTAGATAACTACGATACGGGAGG
GCTTACCATCTGGCCCCAGTGCTGCAATGATACCGCGAGACCCACGCTCACCGGCTCCAGATTTATCAGC
AATAAACCAGCCAGCCGGAAGGGCCGAGCGCAGAAGTGGTCCTGCAACTTTATCCGCCTCCATCCAGTCT
ATTAATTGTTGCCGGGAAGCTAGAGTAAGTAGTTCGCCAGTTAATAGTTTGCGCAACGTTGTTGCCATTG
CTACAGGCATCGTGGTGTCACGCTCGTCGTTTGGTATGGCTTCATTCAGCTCCGGTTCCCAACGATCAAG
GCGAGTTACATGATCCCCCATGTTGTGCAAAAAAGCGGTTAGCTCCTTCGGTCCTCCGATCGTTGTCAGA
AGTAAGTTGGCCGCAGTGTTATCACTCATGGTTATGGCAGCACTGCATAATTCTCTTACTGTCATGCCAT
CCGTAAGATGCTTTTCTGTGACTGGTGAGTACTCAACCAAGTCATTCTGAGAATAGTGTATGCGGCGACC
GAGTTGCTCTTGCCCGGCGTCAATACGGGATAATACCGCGCCACATAGCAGAACTTTAAAAGTGCTCATC
ATTGGAAAACGTTCTTCGGGGCGAAAACTCTCAAGGATCTTACCGCTGTTGAGATCCAGTTCGATGTAAC
CCACTCGTGCACCCAACTGATCTTCAGCATCTTTTACTTTCACCAGCGTTTCTGGGTGAGCAAAAACAGG
AAGGCAAAATGCCGCAAAAAAGGGAATAAGGGCGACACGGAAATGTTGAATACTCATACTCTTCCTTTTT
CAATATTATTGAAGCATTTATCAGGGTTATTGTCTCATGAGCGGATACATATTTGAATGTATTTAGAAAA
ATAAACAAATAGGGGTTCCGCGCACATTTCCCCGAAAAGTGCCACCTGGGTCGACATTGATTATTGACTA
GTTATTAATAGTAATCAATTACGGGGTCATTAGTTCATAGCCCATATATGGAGTTCCGCGTTACATAACT
TACGGTAAATGGCCCGCCTGGCTGACCGCCCAACGACCCCCGCCCATTGACGTCAATAATGACGTATGTT
CCCATAGTAACGCCAATAGGGACTTTCCATTGACGTCAATGGGTGGAGTATTTACGGTAAACTGCCCACT
TGGCAGTACATCAAGTGTATCATATGCCAAGTACGCCCCCTATTGACGTCAATGACGGTAAATGGCCCGC
CTGGCATTATGCCCAGTACATGACCTTATGGGACTTTCCTACTTGGCAGTACATCTACGTATTAGTCATC
GCTATTACCATGGTCGAGGTGAGCCCCACGTTCTGCTTCACTCTCCCCATCTCCCCCCCCTCCCCACCCC
CAATTTTGTATTTATTTATTTTTTAATTATTTTGTGCAGCGATGGGGGCGGGGGGGGGGGGGGCGCGCGC
CAGGCGGGGCGGGGCGGGGCGAGGGGCGGGGCGGGGCGAGGCGGAAAGGTGCGGCGGCAGCCAATCAGAG
CGGCGCGCTCCGAAAGTTTCCTTTTATGGCGAGGCGGCGGCGGCGGCGGCCCTATAAAAAGCGAAGCGCG
CGGCGGGCGGGAGTCGCTGCGTTGCCTTCGCCCCGTGCCCCGCTCCGCGCCGCCTCGCGCCGCCCGCCCC
GGCTCTGACTGACCGCGTTACTCCCACAGGTGAGCGGGCGGGACGGCCCTTCTCCTCCGGGCTGTAATTA
GCGCTTGGTTTAATGACGGCTCGTTTCTTTTCTGTGGCTGCGTGAAAGCCTTAAAGGGCTCCGGGAGGGC
CCTTTGTGCGGGGGGGAGCGGCTCGGGGGGTGCGTGCGTGTGTGTGTGCGTGGGGAGCGCCGCGTGCGGC
TCCGCGCTGCCCGGCGGCTGTGAGCGCTGCGGGCGCGGCGCGGGGCTTTGTGCGCTCCGCAGTGTGCGCG
AGGGGAGCGCGGCCGGGGGCGGTGCCCCGCGGTGCGGGGGGGGCTGCGAGGGGAACAAAGGCTGCGTGCG
GGGTGTGTGCGTGGGGGGGTGAGCAGGGGGTGTGGGCGCGGCGGTCGGGCTGTAACCCCCCCCTGCACCC
CCCTCCCCGAGTTGCTGAGCACGGCCCGGCTTCGGGTGCGGGGCTCCGTACGGGGCGTGGCGCGGGGCTC
GCCGTGCCGGGCGGGGGGTGGCGGCAGGTGGGGGTGCCGGGCGGGGCGGGGCCGCCTCGGGCCGGGGAGG
GCTCGGGGGAGGGGCGCGGCGGCCCCCGGAGCGCCGGCGGCTGTCGAGGCGCGGCGAGCCGCAGCCATTG
CCTTTTATGGTAATCGTGCGAGAGGGCGCAGGGACTTCCTTTGTCCCAAATCTGTGCGGAGCCGAAATCT
GGGAGGCGCCGCCGCACCCCCTCTAGCGGGCGCGGGGCGAAGCGGTGCGGCGCCGGCAGGAAGGAAATGG
GCGGGGAGGGCCTTCGTGCGTCGCCGCGCCGCCGTCCCCTTCTCCCTCTCCAGCCTCGGGGCTGTCCGCG
GGGGGACGGCTGCCTTCGGGGGGGACGGGGCAGGGCGGGGTTCGGCTTCTGGCGTGTGACCGGCGGCTCT
AGAGCCTCTGCTAACCATGTTCATGCCTTCTTCTTTTTCCTACAGCTCCTGGGCAACGTGCTGGTTATTG
TGCTGTCTCATCATTTTGGCAAAGAATTGATTAATTCGAGCGAAGGCGCGCCCATTACTCGCATCCATTC
TCAGGCTGTCTCGTCTCGTCTCGCACGCGTGCCGCCACCATGAGCCAGTTCGACATCCTGTGCAAGACCC
CCCCCAAGGTGCTGGTGCGGCAGTTCGTGGAGAGATTCGAGAGGCCCAGCGGCGAGAAGATCGCCAGCTG
TGCCGCCGAGCTGACCTACCTGTGCTGGATGATCACCCACAACGGCACCGCCATCAAGAGGGCCACCTTC
ATGAGCTACAACACCATCATCAGCAACAGCCTGAGCTTCGACATCGTGAACAAGAGCCTGCAGTTCAAGT
ACAAGACCCAGAAGGCCACCATCCTGGAGGCCAGCCTGAAGAAGCTGATCCCCGCCTGGGAGTTCACCAT
CATCCCTTACAACGGCCAGAAGCACCAGAGCGACATCACCGACATCGTGTCCAGCCTGCAGCTGCAGTTC
GAGAGCAGCGAGGAGGCCGACAAGGGCAACAGCCACAGCAAGAAGATGCTGAAGGCCCTGCTGTCCGAGG
GCGAGAGCATCTGGGAGATCACCGAGAAGATCCTGAACAGCTTCGAGTACACCAGCAGGTTCACCAAGAC
CAAGACCCTGTACCAGTTCCTGTTCCTGGCCACATTCATCAACTGCGGCAGGTTCAGCGACATCAAGAAC
GTGGACCCCAAGAGCTTCAAGCTGGTGCAGAACAAGTACCTGGGCGTGATCATTCAGTGCCTGGTGACCG
AGACCAAGACAAGCGTGTCCAGGCACATCTACTTTTTCAGCGCCAGAGGCAGGATCGACCCCCTGGTGTA
CCTGGACGAGTTCCTGAGGAACAGCGAGCCCGTGCTGAAGAGAGTGAACAGGACCGGCAACAGCAGCAGC
AACAAGCAGGAGTACCAGCTGCTGAAGGACAACCTGGTGCGCAGCTACAACAAGGCCCTGAAGAAGAACG
CCCCCTACCCCATCTTCGCTATCAAGAACGGCCCTAAGAGCCACATCGGCAGGCACCTGATGACCAGCTT
TCTGAGCATGAAGGGCCTGACCGAGCTGACAAACGTGGTGGGCAACTGGAGCGACAAGAGGGCCTCCGCC
GTGGCCAGGACCACCTACACCCACCAGATCACCGCCATCCCCGACCACTACTTCGCCCTGGTGTCCAGGT
ACTACGCCTACGACCCCATCAGCAAGGAGATGATCGCCCTGAAGGACGAGACCAACCCCATCGAGGAGTG
GCAGCACATCGAGCAGCTGAAGGGCAGCGCCGAGGGCTCCGGAGGGTCTGGCTCCGGATCAAGTGGTGGC
AGCGGTACCATGGCCGCCAGCGACGAAGTGAACCTGATCGAGAGCAGAACCGTGGTGCCCCTGAACACCT
GGGTGCTGATCTCCAACTTCAAGGTGGCCTACAACATCCTGCGGAGGCCCGACGGCACCTTCAACAGACA
CCTGGCCGAGTACCTGGACCGGAAAGTGACCGCCAACGCCAACCCTGTGGACGGCGTGTTCAGCTTCGAC
GTGCTGATCGACCGGCGGATCAACCTGCTGAGCCGGGTGTACAGACCCGCCTACGCCGATCAGGAACAGC
CCCCCTCTATCCTGGATCTGGAAAAGCCCGTGGATGGCGACATCGTGCCCGTGATCCTGTTCTTCCACGG
CGGCAGCTTTGCCCACAGCAGCGCCAATAGCGCCATCTACGACACCCTGTGCAGACGGCTCGTGGGCCTG
TGCAAATGCGTGGTGGTGTCCGTGAACTACCGCAGAGCCCCCGAGAACCCTTACCCCTGCGCCTACGATG
ATGGCTGGATCGCCCTGAACTGGGTCAACAGCAGAAGCTGGCTGAAGTCCAAGAAAGACAGCAAGGTGCA
CATCTTTCTGGCCGGCGATAGCAGCGGCGGCAATATCGCCCATAACGTGGCCCTGAGAGCCGGCGAGTCT
GGCATCGATGTGCTGGGCAATATCCTGCTGAACCCCATGTTCGGCGGCAACGAGCGGACCGAGAGCGAGA
AGTCTCTGGACGGCAAGTACTTCGTGACCGTGCGGGACCGGGACTGGTACTGGAAGGCCTTTCTGCCCGA
GGGCGAGGACAGAGAGCACCCCGCCTGCAATCCCTTCAGCCCCAGAGGCAAAAGCCTGGAAGGCGTGTCC
TTCCCAAAGTCCCTGGTGGTGGTGGCCGGCCTGGACCTGATCAGAGATTGGCAGCTGGCCTATGCCGAGG
GCCTGAAGAAAGCCGGCCAGGAAGTGAAGCTGATGCACCTGGAAAAGGCCACCGTGGGCTTCTACCTGCT
GCCCAACAACAACCACTTCCACAACGTGATGGACGAGATCAGCGCCTTCGTGAACGCCGAGTGCCCCAAG
AAAAAGCGGAAGGTGTGAGAATTCCTGTGCCTTCTAGTTGCCAGCCATCTGTTGTTTGCCCCTCCCCCGT
GCCTTCCTTGACCCTGGAAGGTGCCACTCCCACTGTCCTTTCCTAATAAAATGAGGAAATTGCATCGCAT
TGTCTGAGTAGGTGTCATTCTATTCTGGGGGGTGGGGTGGGGCAGGACAGCAAGGGGGAGGATTGGGAAG
ACAATAGCAGGCATGCTGGGGATGCGGTGGGCTCTATGGCTTCTGAGGCGGAAAGAACCAGCTGGGGCTC
TAGGGGGTATCCCCACGCGCCCTGTAGCGTGTACCGCTGGGAGTTCGTAGACGGAAACAAACGCAGAATC
CAAGCGCGGCCGCCCAGGATACATAGATTACCACAACTCCGAGCCCTTCCACCGCTAGCGCACTCCTCAG
GTGCAGGCTGCCTATCAGAAGGTGGTGGCTGGTGTGGCCAATGCCCTGGCTCACAAATACCACTGAGATC
TTTTTCCCTCTGCCAAAAATTATGGGGACATCATGAAGCCCCTTGAGCATCTGACTTCTGGCTAATAAAG
GAAATTTATTTTCATTGCAATAGTGTGTTGGAATTTTTTGTGTCTCTCACTCGGAAGGACATATGGGAGG
GCAAATCATTTAAAACATCAGAATGAGTATTTGGTTTAGAGTTTGGCAACATATGCCCATATGCTGGCTG
CCATGAACAAAGGTTGGCTATAAAGAGGTCATCAGTATATGAAACAGCCCCCTGCTGTCCATTCCTTATT
CCATAGAAAAGCCTTGACTTGAGGTTAGATTTTTTTTATATTTTGTTTTGTGTTATTTTTTTCTTTAACA
TCCCTAAAATTTTCCTTACATGTTTTACTAGCCAGATTTTTCCTCCTCTCCTGACTACTCCCAGTCATAG
CTGTCCCTCTTCTCTTATGGAGATCCCTCGACCTGCAG
Features (pLannotate 1.2.2; 20 found; start..end, strand, type, name):
     46..62      -  protein_bind   lac operator: The lac repressor binds to the lac operator to inhibit transcription in E. coli. This inhibition can be relieved by adding lactose or isopropyl-β-D-thiogalactopyranoside (IPTG). lac repressor encoded by lacI
     70..100     -  promoter       lac promoter: promoter for the E. coli lac operon
    115..136     -  protein_bind   CAP binding site: CAP binding activates transcription in the presence of cAMP. E. coli catabolite activator protein
    149..188     -  CDS            lacI (fragment): lac repressor; lacI; The lac repressor binds to the lac operator to inhibit transcription in E. coli. This inhibition can be relieved by adding lactose or isopropyl-β-D-thiogalactopyranoside (IPTG).
    195..217     +  promoter       SV40 promoter (fragment): SV40 enhancer and early promoter
    221..355     +  rep_origin     SV40 ori: SV40 origin of replication
    375..509     +  polyA_signal   SV40 poly(A) signal: SV40 polyadenylation signal
    511..565     -  CDS            lacI (fragment): lac repressor; lacI; The lac repressor binds to the lac operator to inhibit transcription in E. coli. This inhibition can be relieved by adding lactose or isopropyl-β-D-thiogalactopyranoside (IPTG).
    748..1336    -  rep_origin     ori: high-copy-number ColE1/pMB1/pBR322/pUC origin of replication
   1507..2367    -  CDS            AmpR: β-lactamase; bla; confers resistance to ampicillin, carbenicillin, and related antibiotics
   2368..2472    -  promoter       AmpR promoter: bla
   2503..2882    +  enhancer       CMV enhancer: human cytomegalovirus immediate early enhancer
   2884..3159    +  promoter       chicken β-actin promoter: No description available
   3160..4175    +  intron         chimeric intron: chimera between introns from chicken β-actin and rabbit β-globin
   4310..5497    +  CDS            FLPo (fragment): nuclear-targeted site-specific recombinase FLPo is a mouse codon-optimized fusion between the SV40 nuclear localization signal and a thermostable version of the Saccharomyces cerevisiae site-specific recombinase FLP. Recombination occurs at FRT sequences.
   5540..6574    +  CDS            GID1A: GID1A_ARATH - Also known as CXE10, GID1L1. Experimental evidence at protein level: Swiss-Prot protein existence level 1. Functions as soluble gibberellin (GA) receptor. GA is an essential hormone that regulates growth and development in plants. Binds with high affinity the biologically active gibberellin GA4, but has no affinity for the biologically inactive GAs. In response to GA, interacts with specific DELLA proteins, known as repressors of GA- induced growth, and targets them for degradation via proteasome. Seems to be required for GA signaling that controls root growth, seed germination,
   6605..6829    +  polyA_signal   bGH poly(A) signal: bovine growth hormone polyadenylation signal
   6833..6854    +  promoter       SV40 promoter (fragment): SV40 enhancer and early promoter
   6992..7063    +  CDS            HBB (fragment): HBB_PONPY - Experimental evidence at transcript level: Swiss-Prot protein existence level 2. Involved in oxygen transport from the lung to the various peripheral tissues. From Pongo pygmaeus (Bornean orangutan).
   7134..7189    +  polyA_signal   β-globin poly(A) signal: rabbit β-globin polyadenylation signal (Gil and Proudfoot, 1987)
