[The description below was written by a language model from this plasmid's Addgene catalogue record and pLannotate feature annotations shown in this document.]
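Description:
pBW2175_pCAG-PV1-FlpO-N396-L1-GID1-NLS-BGHpA is a 7.5 kb mammalian expression plasmid built on the pCAGGS backbone that encodes one half of a split, chemically inducible Flp recombinase. It is propagated in E. coli through a high-copy ColE1/pUC-type origin and selected with ampicillin via the β-lactamase gene. The backbone also carries remnants typical of pCAGGS: lac promoter/operator and lacI fragments, an SV40 origin with its poly(A) signal, and a residual β-globin exon fragment and rabbit β-globin poly(A) signal downstream of the expression cassette.

Expression is driven by the CAG promoter, annotated as the CMV immediate-early enhancer, the chicken β-actin promoter and a chimeric β-actin/β-globin intron, which together give strong constitutive transcription in many mammalian cell types. The open reading frame consists of a mouse codon-optimized FLPo fragment running from the N-terminus to amino acid 396, joined through a linker (L1 in the name) to Arabidopsis GID1A, the soluble gibberellin receptor, followed by a C-terminal nuclear localization signal. Transcription terminates at the bovine growth hormone poly(A) signal. The insert sits between retained MluI and BspEI sites. The record does not explain the "PV1" element in the name.

GID1 serves here as a chemically induced dimerization domain. In plants, it binds DELLA proteins in response to gibberellin, so this fragment is presumably paired with a complementary C-terminal Flp fragment fused to a gibberellin-dependent partner domain, although the record does not name that partner construct. Ligand-driven association of the two halves would reconstitute recombinase activity at FRT sites, allowing drug-controlled recombination in mammalian cells for synthetic biology applications.
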