Addgene plasmid #108753: pBW2175_pCAG-PV1-FlpO-N396-L1-GID1-NLS-BGHpA
Purpose: Expresses N-terminus to aa396 of Flp recombinase fused to GID1 CID
Depositing lab: Wilson Wong. Depositing organization: Boston University Main Campus. Publication: High-performance chemical- and light-inducible recombinases in mammalian cells and mice. Weinberg BH, Cho JH, Agarwal Y, Pham NTH, Caraballo LD, Walkosz M, Ortega C, Trexler M, Tague N, Law B, Benman WKJ, Letendre J, Beal J, Wong WW. Nat Commun. 2019 Oct 24;10(1):4845. doi: 10.1038/s41467-019-12800-7. PubMed 31649244.
Backbone
  Vector backbone: pCAGGS
  Vector type: Mammalian Expression, Cre/Lox, Synthetic Biology
Growth in bacteria
  Bacterial resistance: Ampicillin, 100 μg/mL
  Growth temperature: 37°C
  Growth strain: NEB Stable
  Copy number: High Copy
Gene/Insert
  Gene/Insert name: Flp recombinase fragment N-terminus to aa396
  Species: Synthetic
  Promoter: pCAG
  Tag / fusion protein: GID1,NLS (C terminal on insert)
  Cloning method: Restriction Enzyme; 5′ cloning site MluI (not destroyed); 3′ cloning site BspEI (not destroyed)
Terms and licenses: Academic/Nonprofit Terms; Industry Terms: Not Available to Industry
Depositor comments: Please visit https://www.biorxiv.org/content/10.1101/747121v1 for bioRxiv preprint.
How to cite: pBW2175_pCAG-PV1-FlpO-N396-L1-GID1-NLS-BGHpA was a gift from Wilson Wong (Addgene plasmid # 108753 ; http://n2t.net/addgene:108753 ; RRID:Addgene_108753)
