>Addgene plasmid #108753 | pBW2175_pCAG-PV1-FlpO-N396-L1-GID1-NLS-BGHpA | addgene partial sequence | sequence record 216326 | Addgene Partial NGS Result
TGCACCCCCCTCCCCGAGTTGCTGAGCACGGCCCGGCTTCGGGTGCGGGGCTCCGTACGGGGCGTGGCGC
GGGGCTCGCCGTGCCGGGCGGGGGGTGGCGGCAGGTGGGGGTGCCGGGCGGGGCGGGGCCGCCTCGGGCC
GGGGAGGGCTCGGGGGAGGGGCGCGGCGGCCCCCGGAGCGCCGGCGGCTGTCGAGGCGCGGCGAGCCGCA
GCCATTGCCTTTTATGGTAATCGTGCGAGAGGGCGCAGGGACTTCCTTTGTCCCAAATCTGTGCGGAGCC
GAAATCTGGGAGGCGCCGCCGCACCCCCTCTAGCGGGCGCGGGGCGAAGCGGTGCGGCGCCGGCAGGAAG
GAAATGGGCGGGGAGGGCCTTCGTGCGTCGCCGCGCCGCCGTCCCCTTCTCCCTCTCCAGCCTCGGGGCT
GTCCGCGGGGGGACGGCTGCCTTCGGGGGGGACGGGGCAGGGCGGGGTTCGGCTTCTGGCGTGTGACCGG
CGGCTCTAGAGCCTCTGCTAACCATGTTCATGCCTTCTTCTTTTTCCTACAGCTCCTGGGCAACGTGCTG
GTTATTGTGCTGTCTCATCATTTTGGCAAAGAATTGATTAATTCGAGCGAAGGCGCGCCCATTACTCGCA
TCCATTCTCAGGCTGTCTCGTCTCGTCTCGCACGCGTGCCGCCACCATGAGCCAGTTCGACATCCTGTGC
AAGACCCCCCCCAAGGTGCTGGTGCGGCAGTTCGTGGAGAGATTCGAGAGGCCCAGCGGCGAGAAGATCG
CCAGCTGTGCCGCCGAGCTGACCTACCTGTGCTGGATGATCACCCACAACGGCACCGCCATCAAGAGGGC
CACCTTCATGAGCTACAACACCATCATCAGCAACAGCCTGAGCTTCGACATCGTGAACAAGAGCCTGCAG
TTCAAGTACAAGACCCAGAAGGCCACCATCCTGGAGGCCAGCCTGAAGAAGCTGATCCCCGCCTGGGAGT
TCACCATCATCCCTTACAACGGCCAGAAGCACCAGAGCGACATCACCGACATCGTGTCCAGCCTGCAGCT
GCAGTTCGAGAGCAGCGAGGAGGCCGACAAGGGCAACAGCCACAGCAAGAAGATGCTGAAGGCCCTGCTG
TCCGAGGGCGAGAGCATCTGGGAGATCACCGAGAAGATCCTGAACAGCTTCGAGTACACCAGCAGGTTCA
CCAAGACCAAGACCCTGTACCAGTTCCTGTTCCTGGCCACATTCATCAACTGCGGCAGGTTCAGCGACAT
CAAGAACGTGGACCCCAAGAGCTTCAAGCTGGTGCAGAACAAGTACCTGGGCGTGATCATTCAGTGCCTG
GTGACCGAGACCAAGACAAGCGTGTCCAGGCACATCTACTTTTTCAGCGCCAGAGGCAGGATCGACCCCC
TGGTGTACCTGGACGAGTTCCTGAGGAACAGCGAGCCCGTGCTGAAGAGAGTGAACAGGACCGGCAACAG
CAGCAGCAACAAGCAGGAGTACCAGCTGCTGAAGGACAACCTGGTGCGCAGCTACAACAAGGCCCTGAAG
AAGAACGCCCCCTACCCCATCTTCGCTATCAAGAACGGCCCTAAGAGCCACATCGGCAGGCACCTGATGA
CCAGCTTTCTGAGCATGAAGGGCCTGACCGAGCTGACAAACGTGGTGGGCAACTGGAGCGACAAGAGGGC
CTCCGCCGTGGCCAGGACCACCTACACCCACCAGATCACCGCCATCCCCGACCACTACTTCGCCCTGGTG
TCCAGGTACTACGCCTACGACCCCATCAGCAAGGAGATGATCGCCCTGAAGGACGAGACCAACCCCATCG
AGGAGTGGCAGCACATCGAGCAGCTGAAGGGCAGCGCCGAGGGCTCCGGAGGGTCTGGCTCCGGATCAAG
TGGTGGCAGCGGTACCATGGCCGCCAGCGACGAAGTGAACCTGATCGAGAGCAGAACCGTGGTGCCCCTG
AACACCTGGGTGCTGATCTCCAACTTCAAGGTGGCCTACAACATCCTGCGGAGGCCCGACGGCACCTTCA
ACAGACACCTGGCCGAGTACCTGGACCGGAAAGTGACCGCCAACGCCAACCCTGTGGACGGCGTGTTCAG
CTTCGACGTGCTGATCGACCGGCGGATCAACCTGCTGAGCCGGGTGTACAGACCCGCCTACGCCGATCAG
GAACAGCCCCCCTCTATCCTGGATCTGGAAAAGCCCGTGGATGGCGACATCGTGCCCGTGATCCTGTTCT
TCCACGGCGGCAGCTTTGCCCACAGCAGCGCCAATAGCGCCATCTACGACACCCTGTGCAGACGGCTCGT
GGGCCTGTGCAAATGCGTGGTGGTGTCCGTGAACTACCGCAGAGCCCCCGAGAACCCTTACCCCTGCGCC
TACGATGATGGCTGGATCGCCCTGAACTGGGTCAACAGCAGAAGCTGGCTGAAGTCCAAGAAAGACAGCA
AGGTGCACATCTTTCTGGCCGGCGATAGCAGCGGCGGCAATATCGCCCATAACGTGGCCCTGAGAGCCGG
CGAGTCTGGCATCGATGTGCTGGGCAATATCCTGCTGAACCCCATGTTCGGCGGCAACGAGCGGACCGAG
AGCGAGAAGTCTCTGGACGGCAAGTACTTCGTGACCGTGCGGGACCGGGACTGGTACTGGAAGGCCTTTC
TGCCCGAGGGCGAGGACAGAGAGCACCCCGCCTGCAATCCCTTCAGCCCCAGAGGCAAAAGCCTGGAAGG
CGTGTCCTTCCCAAAGTCCCTGGTGGTGGTGGCCGGCCTGGACCTGATCAGAGATTGGCAGCTGGCCTAT
GCCGAGGGCCTGAAGAAAGCCGGCCAGGAAGTGAAGCTGATGCACCTGGAAAAGGCCACCGTGGGCTTCT
ACCTGCTGCCCAACAACAACCACTTCCACAACGTGATGGACGAGATCAGCGCCTTCGTGAACGCCGAGTG
CCCCAAGAAAAAGCGGAAGGTGTGAGAATTCCTGTGCCTTCTAGTTGCCAGCCATCTGTTGTTTGCCCCT
CCCCCGTGCCTTCCTTGACCCTGGAAGGTGCCACTCCCACTGTCCTTTCCTAATAAAATGAGGAAATTGC
ATCGCATTGTCTGAGTAGGTGTCATTCTATTCTGGGGGGTGGGGTGGGGCAGGACAGCAAGGGGGAGGAT
TGGGAAGACAATAGCAGGCATGCTGGGGATGCGGTGGGCTCTATGGCTTCTGAGGCGGAAAGAACCAGCT
GGGGCTCTAGGGGGTATCCCCACGCGCCCTGTAGCGTGTACCGCTGGGAGTTCGTAGACGGAAACAAACG
CAGAATCCAAGCGCGGCCGCCCAGGATACATAGATTACCACAACTCCGAGCCCTTCCACCGCTAGCGCAC
TCCTCAGGTGCAGGCTGCCTATCAGAAGGTGGTGGCTGGTGTGGCCAATGCCCTGGCTCACAAATACCAC
TGAGATCTTTTTCCCTCTGCCAAAAATTATGGGGACATCATGAAGCCCCTTGAGCATCTGACTTCTGGCT
AATAAAGGAAATTTATTTTCATTGCAATAGTGTGTTGGAATTTTTTGTGTCTCTCACTCGGAAGGACATA
TGGGAGGGCAAATCATTTAAAACATCAGAATGAGTATTTGGTTTAGAGTTTGGCAACATATGCCCATATG
CTGGCTGCCATGAACAAAGGTTGGCTATAAAGAGGTCATCAGTATATGAAACAGCCCCCTGCTGTCCATT
CCTTATTCCATAGAAAAGCCTTGACTTGAGGTTAGATTTTTTTTATATTTTGTTTTGTGTTATTTTTTTC
TTTAACATCCCTAAAATTTTCCTTACATGTTTTACTAGCCAGATTTTTCCTCCTCTCCTGACTACTCCCA
GTCATAGCTGTCCCTCTTCTCTTATGGAGATCCCTCGACCTGCAGCCCAAGCTTGGCGTAATCATGGTCA
TAGCTGTTTCCTGTGTGAAATTGTTATCCGCTCACAATTCCACACAACATACGAGCCGGAAGCATAAAGT
GTAAAGCCTGGGGTGCCTAATGAGTGAGCTAACTCACATTAATTGCGTTGCGCTCACTGCCCGCTTTCCA
GTCGGGAAACCTGTCGTGCCAGCGGATCCGCATCTCAATTAGTCAGCAACCATAGTCCCGCCCCTAACTC
CGCCCAGTTCCGCCCATTCTCCGCCCCATGGCTGACTAATTTTTTTTATTTATGCAGAGGCCGAGGCCGC
CTCGGCCTCTGAGCTATTCCAGAAGTAGTGAGGAGGCTTTTTTGGAGGCCTAGGCTTTTGCAAAAAGCTA
ACTTGTTTATTGCAGCTTATAATGGTTACAAATAAAGCAATAGCATCACAAATTTCACAAATAAAGCATT
TTTTTCACTGCATTCTAGTTGTGGTTTGTCCAAACTCATCAATGTATCTTATCATGTCTGGATCCGCTGC
ATTAATGAATCGGCCAACGCGCGGGGAGAGGCGGTTTGCGTATTGGGCGCTCTTCCGCTTCCTCGCTCAC
TGACTCGCTGCGCTCGGTCGTTCGGCTGCGGCGAGCGGTATCAGCTCACTCAAAGGCGGTAATACGGTTA
TCCACAGAATCAGGGGATAACGCAGGAAAGAACATGTGAGCAAAAGGCCAGCAAAAGGCCAGGAACCGTA
AAAAGGCCGCGTTGCTGGCGTTTTTCCATAGGCTCCGCCCCCCTGACGAGCATCACAAAAATCGACGCTC
AAGTCAGAGGTGGCGAAACCCGACAGGACTATAAAGATACCAGGCGTTTCCCCCTGGAAGCTCCCTCGTG
CGCTCTCCTGTTCCGACCCTGCCGCTTACCGGATACCTGTCCGCCTTTCTCCCTTCGGGAAGCGTGGCGC
TTTCTCATAGCTCACGCTGTAGGTATCTCAGTTCGGTGTAGGTCGTTCGCTCCAAGCTGGGCTGTGTGCA
CGAACCCCCCGTTCAGCCCGACCGCTGCGCCTTATCCGGTAACTATCGTCTTGAGTCCAACCCGGTAAGA
CACGACTTATCGCCACTGGCAGCAGCCACTGGTAACAGGATTAGCAGAGCGAGGTATGTAGGCGGTGCTA
CAGAGTTCTTGAAGTGGTGGCCTAACTACGGCTACACTAGAAGAACAGTATTTGGTATCTGCGCTCTGCT
GAAGCCAGTTACCTTCGGAAAAAGAGTTGGTAGCTCTTGATCCGGCAAACAAACCACCGCTGGTAGCGGT
GGTTTTTTTGTTTGCAAGCAGCAGATTACGCGCAGAAAAAAAGGATCTCAAGAAGATCCTTTGATCTTTT
CTACGGGGTCTGACGCTCAGTGGAACGAAAACTCACGTTAAGGGATTTTGGTCATGAGATTATCAAAAAG
GATCTTCACCTAGATCCTTTTAAATTAAAAATGAAGTTTTAAATCAATCTAAAGTATATATGAGTAAACT
TGGTCTGACAGTTACCAATGCTTAATCAGTGAGGCACCTATCTCAGCGATCTGTCTATTTCGTTCATCCA
TAGTTGCCTGACTCCCCGTCGTGTAGATAACTACGATACGGGAGGGCTTACCATCTGGCCCCAGTGCTGC
AATGATACCGCGAGACCCACGCTCACCGGCTCCAGATTTATCAGCAATAAACCAGCCAGCCGGAAGGGCC
GAGCGCAGAAGTGGTCCTGCAACTTTATCCGCCTCCATCCAGTCTATTAATTGTTGCCGGGAAGCTAGAG
TAAGTAGTTCGCCAGTTAATAGTTTGCGCAACGTTGTTGCCATTGCTACAGGCATCGTGGTGTCACGCTC
GTCGTTTGGTATGGCTTCATTCAGCTCCGGTTCCCAACGATCAAGGCGAGTTACATGATCCCCCATGTTG
TGCAAAAAAGCGGTTAGCTCCTTCGGTCCTCCGATCGTTGTCAGAAGTAAGTTGGCCGCAGTGTTATCAC
TCATGGTTATGGCAGCACTGCATAATTCTCTTACTGTCATGCCATCCGTAAGATGCTTTTCTGTGACTGG
TGAGTACTCAACCAAGTCATTCTGAGAATAGTGTATGCGGCGACCGAGTTGCTCTTGCCCGGCGTCAATA
CGGGATAATACCGCGCCACATAGCAGAACTTTAAAAGTGCTCATCATTGGAAAACGTTCTTCGGGGCGAA
AACTCTCAAGGATCTTACCGCTGTTGAGATCCAGTTCGATGTAACCCACTCGTGCACCCAACTGATCTTC
AGCATCTTTTACTTTCACCAGCGTTTCTGGGTGAGCAAAAACAGGAAGGCAAAATGCCGCAAAAAAGGGA
ATAAGGGCGACACGGAAATGTTGAATACTCATACTCTTCCTTTTTCAATATTATTGAAGCATTTATCAGG
GTTATTGTCTCATGAGCGGATACATATTTGAATGTATTTAGAAAAATAAACAAATAGGGGTTCCGCGCAC
ATTTCCCCGAAAAGTGCCACCTGGGTCGACATTGATTATTGACTAGTTATTAATAGTAATCAATTACGGG
GTCATTAGTTCATAGCCCATATATGGAGTTCCGCGTTACATAACTTACGGTAAATGGCCCGCCTGGCTGA
CCGCCCAACGACCCCCGCCCATTGACGTCAATAATGACGTATGTTCCCATAGTAACGCCAATAGGGACTT
TCCATTGACGTCAATGGGTGGAGTATTTACGGTAAACTGCCCACTTGGCAGTACATCAAGTGTATCATAT
GCCAAGTACGCCCCCTATTGACGTCAATGACGGTAAATGGCCCGCCTGGCATTATGCCCAGTACATGACC
TTATGGGACTTTCCTACTTGGCAGTACATCTACGTATTAGTCATCGCTATTACCATGGTCGAGGTGAGCC
CCACGTTCTGCTTCACTCTCCCCATCTCCCCCCCCTCCCCACCCCCAATTTTGTATTTATTTATTTTTTA
ATTATTTTGTGCAGCGATGGGGGCGGGGGGGGGGGGGG
